>Addgene plasmid #102665 | pZH511 | addgene full sequence | sequence record 199381 | Addgene Partial NGS Result
TCCCTATCAGTGATAGAGATTGACATCCCTATCAGTGATAGAGATACTGAGCACATCAGCAGGACGCACT
GACCGAATTCATTAAATTCGAGAAAGGTACCGCATGAGTAAAGGAGAAGAACTTTTCACTGGAGTTGTCC
CAATTCTTGTTGAATTAGATGGTGATGTTAATGGGCACAAATTTTCTGTCAGTGGAGAGGGTGAAGGTGA
TGCAACATACGGAAAACTTACCCTTAAATTTATTTGCACTACTGGAAAACTACCTGTTCCATGGCCAACA
CTTGTCACTACTTTCGCGTATGGTCTTCAATGCTTTGCGAGATACCCAGATCATATGAAACAGCATGACT
TTTTCAAGAGTGCCATGCCCGAAGGTTATGTACAGGAAAGAACTATATTTTTCAAAGATGACGGGAACTA
CAAGACACGTGCTGAAGTCAAGTTTGAAGGTGATACCCTTGTTAATAGAATCGAGTTAAAAGGTATTGAT
TTTAAAGAAGATGGAAACATTCTTGGACACAAATTGGAATACAACTATAACTCACACAATGTATACATCA
TGGCAGACAAACAAAAGAATGGAATCAAAGTTAACTTCAAAATTAGACACAACATTGAAGATGGAAGCGT
TCAACTAGCAGACCATTATCAACAAAATACTCCAATTGGCGATGGCCCTGTCCTTTTACCAGACAACCAT
TACCTGTCCACACAATCTGCCCTTTCGAAAGATCCCAACGAAAAGAGAGACCACATGGTCCTTCTTGAGT
TTGTAACAGCTGCTGGGATTACACATGGCATGGATGAACTATACAAATAATAATCTAGCAGGAGGATTTC
ACCATGTCTAGATTAGATAAAAGTAAAGTGATTAACAGCGCATTAGAGCTGCTTAATGAGGTCGGAATCG
AAGGTTTAACAACCCGTAAACTCGCCCAGAAGCTAGGTGTAGAGCAGCCTACATTGTATTGGCATGTAAA
AAATAAGCGGGCTTTGCTCGACGCCTTAGCCATTGAGATGTTAGATAGGCACCATACTCACTTTTGCCCT
TTAGAAGGGGAAAGCTGGCAAGATTTTTTACGTAATAACGCTAAAAGTTTTAGATGTGCTTTACTAAGTC
ATCGCGATGGAGCAAAAGTACATTTAGGTACACGGCCTACAGAAAAACAGTATGAAACTCTCGAAAATCA
ATTAGCCTTTTTATGCCAACAAGGTTTTTCACTAGAGAATGCATTATATGCACTCAGCGCTGTGGGGCAT
TTTACTTTAGGTTGCGTATTGGAAGATCAAGAGCATCAAGTCGCTAAAGAAGAAAGGGAAACACCTACTA
CTGATAGTATGCCGCCATTATTACGACAAGCTATCGAATTATTTGATCACCAAGGTGCAGAGCCAGCCTT
CTTATTCGGCCTTGAATTGATCATCTGCGGATTAGAAAAACAACTTAAATGTGAAAGTGGGTCTTAATAA
CTGCAGCCCGGGGGATCCCATGGTACGCGTGCTAGAGGCATCAAATAAAACGAAAGGCTCAGTCGAAAGA
CTGGGCCTTTCGTTTTATAAGCTTGGCGTAATCATGGTCATAGCTGTTTCCTGTGTGAAATTGTTATCCG
CTCACAATTCCACACAACATACGAGCCGGAAGCATAAAGTGTAAAGCCTGGGGTGCCTAATGAGTGAGCT
AACTCACATTAATTGCGTTGCGCTCACTGCCCGCTTTCCAGTCGGGAAACCTGTCGTGCCAGCTGCATTA
ATGAATCGGCCAACGCGCGGGGAGAGGCGGTTTGCGTATTGGGCGCTCTTCCGCTTCCTCGCTCACTGAC
TCGCTGCGCTCGGTCGTTCGGCTGCGGCGAGCGGTATCAGCTCACTCAAAGGCGGTAATACGGTTATCCA
CAGAATCAGGGGATAACGCAGGAAAGAACATGTGAGCAAAAGGCCAGCAAAAGGCCAGGAACCGTAAAAA
GGCGCGCTAGCGGAGTGTATACTGGCTTACTATGTTGGCACTGATGAGGGTGTCAGTGAAGTGCTTCATG
TGGCAGGAGAAAAAAGGCTGCACCGGTGCGTCAGCAGAATATGTGATACAGGATATATTCCGCTTCCTCG
CTCACTGACTCGCTACGCTCGGTCGTTCGACTGCGGCGAGCGGAAATGGCTTACGAACGGGGCGGAGATT
TCCTGGAAGATGCCAGGAAGATACTTAACAGGGAAGTGAGAGGGCCGCGGCAAAGCCGTTTTTCCATAGG
CTCCGCCCCCCTGACAAGCATCACGAAATCTGACGCTCAAATCAGTGGTGGCGAAACCCGACAGGACTAT
AAAGATACCAGGCGTTTCCCCCTGGCGGCTCCCTCGTGCGCTCTCCTGTTCCTGCCTTTCGGTTTACCGG
TGTCATTCCGCTGTTATGGCCGCGTTTGTCTCATTCCACGCCTGACACTCAGTTCCGGGTAGGCAGTTCG
CTCCAAGCTGGACTGTATGCACGAACCCCCCGTTCAGTCCGACCGCTGCGCCTTATCCGGTAACTATCGT
CTTGAGTCCAACCCGGAAAGACATGCAAAAGCACCACTGGCAGCAGCCACTGGTAATTGATTTAGAGGAG
TTAGTCTTGAAGTCATGCGCCGGTTAAGGCTAAACTGAAAGGACAAGTTTTGGTGACTGCGCTCCTCCAA
GCCAGTTACCTCGGTTCAAAGAGTTGGTAGCTCAGAGAACCTTCGAAAAACCGCCCTGCAAGGCGGTTTT
TTCGTTTTCAGAGCAAGAGATTACGCGCAGACCAAAACGATCTCAAGAAGATCATCTTATTAATCAGATA
AAATATAGATCTTTTCTACGGGGTCTGACGCTCAGTGGAACGAAAACTCACGTTAAGGGATTTTGGTCAT
GAGATTATCAAAAAGGATCTTCACCTAGATCCTTTTAAATTAAAAATGAAGTTTTAAATCAATCTAAAGT
ATATATGAGTAAACTTGGTCTGACAGTTACCAATGCTTAATCAGTGAGGCACCTATCTCAGCGATCTGTC
TATTTCGTTCATCCATAGTTGCCTGACTCCCCGTCGTGTAGATAACTACGATACGGGAGGGCTTACCATC
TGGCCCCAGTGCTGCAATGATACCGCGAGACCCACGCTCACCGGCTCCAGATTTATCAGCAATAAACCAG
CCAGCCGGAAGGGCCGAGCGCAGAAGTGGTCCTGCAACTTTATCCGCCTCCATCCAGTCTATTAATTGTT
GCCGGGAAGCTAGAGTAAGTAGTTCGCCAGTTAATAGTTTGCGCAACGTTGTTGCCATTGCTACAGGCAT
CGTGGTGTCACGCTCGTCGTTTGGTATGGCTTCATTCAGCTCCGGTTCCCAACGATCAAGGCGAGTTACA
TGATCCCCCATGTTGTGCAAAAAAGCGGTTAGCTCCTTCGGTCCTCCGATCGTTGTCAGAAGTAAGTTGG
CCGCAGTGTTATCACTCATGGTTATGGCAGCACTGCATAATTCTCTTACTGTCATGCCATCCGTAAGATG
CTTTTCTGTGACTGGTGAGTACTCAACCAAGTCATTCTGAGAATAGTGTATGCGGCGACCGAGTTGCTCT
TGCCCGGCGTCAATACGGGATAATACCGCGCCACATAGCAGAACTTTAAAAGTGCTCATCATTGGAAAAC
GTTCTTCGGGGCGAAAACTCTCAAGGATCTTACCGCTGTTGAGATCCAGTTCGATGTAACCCACTCGTGC
ACCCAACTGATCTTCAGCATCTTTTACTTTCACCAGCGTTTCTGGGTGAGCAAAAACAGGAAGGCAAAAT
GCCGCAAAAAAGGGAATAAGGGCGACACGGAAATGTTGAATACTCATACTCTTCCTTTTTCAATATTATT
GAAGCATTTATCAGGGTTATTGTCTCATGAGCGGATACATATTTGAATGTATTTAGAAAAATAAACAAAT
AGGGGTTCCGCGCACATTTCCCCGAAAAGTGCCACCTGACGTCTAAGAAACCATTATTATCATGACATTA
ACCTATAAAAATAGGCGTATCACGAGGCCCTTTCGTCTCGCGCGTTTCGGTGATGACGGTGAAAACCTCT
GACACATGCAGCTCCCGGAGACGGTCACAGCTTGTCTGTAAGCGGATGCCGGGAGCAGACAAGCCCGTCA
GGGCGCGTCAGCGGGTGTTGGCGGGTGTCGGGGCTGGCTTAACTATGCGGCATCAGAGCAGATTGTACTG
AGAGTGCACCATATG
Features (pLannotate 1.2.2; 17 found; start..end, strand, type, name):
      1..74      +  promoter       PLtetO-1 promoter: modified phage lambda PL promoter with tet operator sites (Lutz and Bujard, 1997)
    104..817     +  CDS            GFPmut2: GFPmut2 is a basic (constitutively fluorescent) green fluorescent protein published in 1996, derived from Aequorea victoria. It is reported to be a very rapidly-maturing weak dimer.
    844..1464    +  CDS            tetR: TETR2_ECOLX - Experimental evidence at protein level: Swiss-Prot protein existence level 1. TetR is the repressor of the tetracycline resistance element; its N-terminal region forms a helix-turn-helix structure and binds DNA. Binding of tetracycline to TetR reduces the repressor affinity for the tetracycline resistance gene (tetA) promoter operator sites. From Escherichia coli.
   1471..1488    -  misc_feature   MCS (fragment): pBluescript multiple cloning site
   1512..1558    +  terminator     rrnB T1 terminator: transcription terminator T1 from the E. coli rrnB gene
   1601..1617    -  protein_bind   lac operator: The lac repressor binds to the lac operator to inhibit transcription in E. coli. This inhibition can be relieved by adding lactose or isopropyl-β-D-thiogalactopyranoside (IPTG). lac repressor encoded by lacI
   1625..1655    -  promoter       lac promoter: promoter for the E. coli lac operon
   1670..1691    -  protein_bind   CAP binding site: CAP binding activates transcription in the presence of cAMP. E. coli catabolite activator protein
   1704..1796    -  CDS            lacI (fragment): lac repressor; lacI; The lac repressor binds to the lac operator to inhibit transcription in E. coli. This inhibition can be relieved by adding lactose or isopropyl-β-D-thiogalactopyranoside (IPTG).
   1798..1931    -  rep_origin     RSF ori (fragment): Plasmids containing the RSF 1030 origin of replication can be propagated in E. coli cells that contain additional plasmids with compatible origins.
   1968..1989    +  misc_feature   bom (fragment): basis of mobility region from pBR322
   2088..2143    -  rep_origin     RSF ori (fragment): Plasmids containing the RSF 1030 origin of replication can be propagated in E. coli cells that contain additional plasmids with compatible origins.
   2231..2776    -  rep_origin     p15A ori: Plasmids containing the medium-copy-number p15A origin of replication can be propagated in E. coli cells that contain a second plasmid with the ColE1 origin.
   2967..3827    -  CDS            AmpR: β-lactamase; bla; confers resistance to ampicillin, carbenicillin, and related antibiotics
   3828..3932    -  promoter       AmpR promoter: bla
   4027..4062    +  CDS            rop (fragment): Rop protein, which maintains plasmids at low copy number; rop
   4164..4215    +  misc_feature   bom (fragment): basis of mobility region from pBR322
