[The description below was written by a language model from this plasmid's Addgene catalogue record and pLannotate feature annotations shown in this document.]
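Description:
pZH511 is a bacterial expression plasmid for Escherichia coli, built on a pUC57 backbone in which the original origin has been replaced by the p15A origin. This gives a low copy number and compatibility with ColE1-type plasmids. It is selected with ampicillin through the β-lactamase gene and its native promoter. The annotated sequence (about 4.2 kb, from a partial NGS assembly) also shows leftover backbone fragments that appear to be vestigial rather than functional parts of the design. These include a lac promoter/operator/CAP site region, short pieces matching lacI, rop, bom and the RSF origin, and a fragment of a multiple cloning site.

The payload is a single bicistronic operon driven by PLtetO-1, a phage lambda PL derivative carrying tet operator sites. The first cistron is the 714 bp GFPmut2 open reading frame, a rapidly maturing green fluorescent protein variant. According to the record it is translated from a weak ribosome binding site. It is followed directly by tetR, and the transcript ends at the rrnB T1 terminator. Because the repressor is encoded on the same transcript as the reporter, TetR represses its own promoter. This negative autoregulatory loop is relieved by tetracycline-class inducers, which lower TetR's affinity for the operators.

The associated publication title indicates that the system was developed for inducible expression with very low cell-to-cell variation. The GFPmut2 coding sequence serves as both a reporter and a placeholder that can be swapped for a gene of interest by isothermal (Gibson) assembly. The plasmid is therefore suited to titratable, uniform, low-level protein expression in E. coli.
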