Addgene plasmid #102665: pZH511
Purpose: Tetracycline inducible expression of GFPmut2 using bicistronic autoregulation; weak ribosome binding site; GFPmut2 ORF can be replaced with gene of interest by isothermal assembly
Depositing lab: Zach Hensel. Depositing organization: Universidade Nova de Lisboa, Instituto de Tecnologia Quimica e Biologica Antonio Xavier NOVA (ITQB NOVA). Publication: A plasmid-based Escherichia coli gene expression system with cell-to-cell variation below the extrinsic noise limit. Hensel Z. PLoS One. 2017 Oct 30;12(10):e0187259. doi: 10.1371/journal.pone.0187259. eCollection 2017. PONE-D-17-11810 PubMed 29084263.
Backbone
  Vector backbone: pUC57 (ori changed to p15A)
  Backbone manufacturer: Genewiz
  Vector type: Bacterial Expression
Growth in bacteria
  Bacterial resistance: Ampicillin, 100 μg/mL
  Growth temperature: 37°C
  Growth strain: DH5alpha
  Copy number: Low Copy
Gene/Insert
  Gene/Insert name: GFPmut2
  Species: Synthetic
  Insert size (bp): 714
  Cloning method: Gibson Cloning
Terms and licenses: Academic/Nonprofit Terms; Industry Terms: Not Available to Industry
Depositor comments: Additional Insert: TetR . Please visit https://www.biorxiv.org/content/early/2017/09/23/192963 for bioRxiv preprint.
How to cite: pZH511 was a gift from Zach Hensel (Addgene plasmid # 102665 ; http://n2t.net/addgene:102665 ; RRID:Addgene_102665)
